>Addgene plasmid #185774 | PGK-IKZF3-NTERM-GFP | addgene full sequence | sequence record 372481 | Addgene NGS Result
GCGCCCAATACGCAAACCGCCTCTCCCCGCGCGTTGGCCGATTCATTAATGCAGCTGGCACGACAGGTTT
CCCGACTGGAAAGCGGGCAGTGAGCGCAACGCAATTAATGTGAGTTAGCTCACTCATTAGGCACCCCAGG
CTTTACACTTTATGCTTCCGGCTCGTATGTTGTGTGGAATTGTGAGCGGATAACAATTTCACACAGGAAA
CAGCTATGACCATGATTACGCCAAGCGCGCAATTAACCCTCACTAAAGGGAACAAAAGCTGGAGCTGCAA
GCTTAATGTAGTCTTATGCAATACTCTTGTAGTCTTGCAACATGGTAACGATGAGTTAGCAACATGCCTT
ACAAGGAGAGAAAAAGCACCGTGCATGCCGATTGGTGGAAGTAAGGTGGTACGATCGTGCCTTATTAGGA
AGGCAACAGACGGGTCTGACATGGATTGGACGAACCACTGAATTGCCGCATTGCAGAGATATTGTATTTA
AGTGCCTAGCTCGATACATAAACGGGTCTCTCTGGTTAGACCAGATCTGAGCCTGGGAGCTCTCTGGCTA
ACTAGGGAACCCACTGCTTAAGCCTCAATAAAGCTTGCCTTGAGTGCTTCAAGTAGTGTGTGCCCGTCTG
TTGTGTGACTCTGGTAACTAGAGATCCCTCAGACCCTTTTAGTCAGTGTGGAAAATCTCTAGCAGTGGCG
CCCGAACAGGGACTTGAAAGCGAAAGGGAAACCAGAGGAGCTCTCTCGACGCAGGACTCGGCTTGCTGAA
GCGCGCACGGCAAGAGGCGAGGGGCGGCGACTGGTGAGTACGCCAAAAATTTTGACTAGCGGAGGCTAGA
AGGAGAGAGATGGGTGCGAGAGCGTCAGTATTAAGCGGGGGAGAATTAGATCGCGATGGGAAAAAATTCG
GTTAAGGCCAGGGGGAAAGAAAAAATATAAATTAAAACATATAGTATGGGCAAGCAGGGAGCTAGAACGA
TTCGCAGTTAATCCTGGCCTGTTAGAAACATCAGAAGGCTGTAGACAAATACTGGGACAGCTACAACCAT
CCCTTCAGACAGGATCAGAAGAACTTAGATCATTATATAATACAGTAGCAACCCTCTATTGTGTGCATCA
AAGGATAGAGATAAAAGACACCAAGGAAGCTTTAGACAAGATAGAGGAAGAGCAAAACAAAAGTAAGACC
ACCGCACAGCAAGCGGCCGCTGATCTTCAGACCTGGAGGAGGAGATATGAGGGACAATTGGAGAAGTGAA
TTATATAAATATAAAGTAGTAAAAATTGAACCATTAGGAGTAGCACCCACCAAGGCAAAGAGAAGAGTGG
TGCAGAGAGAAAAAAGAGCAGTGGGAATAGGAGCTTTGTTCCTTGGGTTCTTGGGAGCAGCAGGAAGCAC
TATGGGCGCAGCGTCAATGACGCTGACGGTACAGGCCAGACAATTATTGTCTGGTATAGTGCAGCAGCAG
AACAATTTGCTGAGGGCTATTGAGGCGCAACAGCATCTGTTGCAACTCACAGTCTGGGGCATCAAGCAGC
TCCAGGCAAGAATCCTGGCTGTGGAAAGATACCTAAAGGATCAACAGCTCCTGGGGATTTGGGGTTGCTC
TGGAAAACTCATTTGCACCACTGCTGTGCCTTGGAATGCTAGTTGGAGTAATAAATCTCTGGAACAGATT
TGGAATCACACGACCTGGATGGAGTGGGACAGAGAAATTAACAATTACACAAGCTTAATACACTCCTTAA
TTGAAGAATCGCAAAACCAGCAAGAAAAGAATGAACAAGAATTATTGGAATTAGATAAATGGGCAAGTTT
GTGGAATTGGTTTAACATAACAAATTGGCTGTGGTATATAAAATTATTCATAATGATAGTAGGAGGCTTG
GTAGGTTTAAGAATAGTTTTTGCTGTACTTTCTATAGTGAATAGAGTTAGGCAGGGATATTCACCATTAT
CGTTTCAGACCCACCTCCCAACCCCGAGGGGACCCTATTCCAGCACATATGTTGCGCCTTTTCCAAGGCA
GCCCTGGGTTTGCGCAGGGACGCGGCTGCTCTGGGCGTGGTTCCGGGAAACGCAGCGGCGCCGACCCTGG
GTCTCGCACATTCTTCACGTCCGTTCGCAGCGTCACCCGGATCTTCGCCGCTACCCTTGTGGGCCCCCCG
GCGACGCTTCCTGCTCCGCCCCTAAGTCGGGAAGGTTCCTTGCGGTTCGCGGCGTGCCGGACGTGACAAA
CGGAAGCCGCACGTCTCACTAGTACCCTCGCAGACGGACAGCGCCAGGGAGCAATGGCAGCGCGCCGACC
GCGATGGGCTGTGGCCAATAGCGGCTGCTCAGCAGGGCGCGCCGAGAGCAGCGGCCGGGAAGGGGCGGTG
CGGGAGGCGGGGTGTGGGGCGGTAGTGTGGGCCCTGTTCCTGCCCGCGCGGTGTTCCGCATTCTGCAAGC
CTCCGGAGCGCACGTCGGCAGTCGGCTCCCTCGTTGACCGAATCACCGACCTCTCTCCCCAGCAGACTGA
GTCGGCCGGTCGAATCAAGCTTATCGATACCGTCGACTCCGGAATAGCCACCATAGCCACCGCCACCATG
ACCGAGTACAAGCCAACTGTCCGCTTGGCAACCCGCGACGATGTGCCCAGGGCCGTCCGCACGCTGGCTG
CTGCCTTCGCCGACTACCCAGCCACCCGCCACACCGTGGACCCGGACCGCCACATCGAGCGCGTCACCGA
GCTGCAGGAGCTCTTCCTCACCCGAGTTGGCCTTGACATTGGCAAGGTCTGGGTGGCGGACGACGGTGCT
GCCGTGGCCGTCTGGACCACCCCCGAGTCGGTCGAGGCTGGCGCCGTGTTCGCCGAGATCGGGCCGCGCA
TGGCCGAGCTTTCGGGCTCCCGGTTGGCTGCCCAACAGCAGATGGAGGGGCTGTTGGCACCCCACCGCCC
CAAGGAGCCGGCCTGGTTCCTGGCCACAGTTGGTGTCTCTCCCGACCACCAGGGCAAGGGCCTGGGCAGC
GCCGTGGTGCTGCCTGGGGTCGAGGCTGCCGAGCGCGCTGGCGTCCCTGCCTTCCTGGAGACCTCTGCCC
CTCGCAACTTGCCCTTCTACGAGCGCCTGGGCTTCACCGTCACCGCGGACGTCGAGGTGCCCGAGGGGCC
GCGCACCTGGTGCATGACCCGCAAGCCTGGGGCAGGCTCCGGAGCCACCAACTTTTCCCTGCTGAAGCAG
GCTGGCGACGTCGAGGAGAACCCTGGCCCTGGTAAGCCTATCCCTAACCCTCTCCTCGGTCTCGATTCTA
CGTTCAATGTCTTAATGGTTCATAAGCGAAGCCATACTGGTGAACGCCCATTCCAGTGTAATCAGTGTGG
GGCATCTTTTACTCAGAAAGGTAACCTCCTCCGCCACATTAAACTGCACACAGGGGAAAAACCTTTTAAG
TGTCACCTCTGCAACTATGCATGCCAAAGAAGAGATGCGCTCACGCGTGCTGAAGCTGCTGCAAAGGAAG
CTGCAGCTAAGGAGGCTGCAGCTAAGGCTGGATCCGTCAGTAAAGGGGAAGAATTGTTTACGGGTGTTGT
TCCGATACTTGTTGAATTGGATGGGGATGTGAATGGTCATAAATTTTCCGTTAGTGGTGAAGGGGAAGGT
GACGCTACTTATGGTAAATTGACATTGAAATTTATTTGTACTACAGGAAAACTTCCAGTCCCATGGCCGA
CTTTGGTAACGACTCTTACATATGGAGTCCAATGTTTTAGTAGGTATCCAGATCACATGAAACAACATGA
TTTCTTTAAATCAGCAATGCCTGAGGGATATGTTCAAGAACGAACAATATTCTTTAAAGATGATGGGAAC
TATAAGACAAGGGCAGAAGTCAAATTTGAAGGTGATACACTCGTTAATCGGATTGAACTGAAAGGGATAG
ATTTTAAGGAAGATGGGAATATTCTTGGGCACAAACTTGAATATAATTATAATTCCCATAATGTATACAT
AATGGCTGACAAGCAGAAGAATGGAATTAAAGTCAATTTTAAAATAAGGCATAATATAGAAGATGGGAGT
GTCCAATTGGCTGATCATTACCAACAAAATACACCTATTGGGGATGGTCCTGTCCTCTTGCCTGATAATC
ATTATCTTTCTACACAATCTGCTCTCTCAAAGGACCCTAATGAAAAGCGCGACCATATGGTGTTGTTGGA
ATTTGTCACTGCTGCAGGCATTACCCTGGGAATGGATGAACTCTATAAATGAGAATTCTGACGGAGTACA
AGTAAACTAGTAAGCTTGGCGTAACTAGATCTTGAGACAAATGGCAGTATTCATCCACAATTTTAAAAGA
AAAGGGGGGATTGGGGGGTACAGTGCAGGGGAAAGAATAGTAGACATAATAGCAACAGACATACAAACTA
AAGAATTACAAAAACAAATTACAAAAATTCAAAATTTTCGGGTTTATTACAGGGACAGCAGAGATCCACT
TTGGGCTCGAGCTTGGTTCATTCTCAAGCCTACGCGTTAAGTCGACAATCAACCTCTGGATTACAAAATT
TGTGAAAGATTGACTGGTATTCTTAACTATGTTGCTCCTTTTACGCTATGTGGATACGCTGCTTTAATGC
CTTTGTATCATGCTATTGCTTCCCGTATGGCTTTCATTTTCTCCTCCTTGTATAAATCCTGGTTGCTGTC
TCTTTATGAGGAGTTGTGGCCCGTTGTCAGGCAACGTGGCGTGGTGTGCACTGTGTTTGCTGACGCAACC
CCCACTGGTTGGGGCATTGCCACCACCTGTCAGCTCCTTTCCGGGACTTTCGCTTTCCCCCTCCCTATTG
CCACGGCGGAACTCATCGCCGCCTGCCTTGCCCGCTGCTGGACAGGGGCTCGGCTGTTGGGCACTGACAA
TTCCGTGGTGTTGTCGGGGAAATCATCGTCCTTTCCTTGGCTGCTCGCCTGTGTTGCCACCTGGATTCTG
CGCGGGACGTCCTTCTGCTACGTCCCTTCGGCCCTCAATCCAGCGGACCTTCCTTCCCGCGGCCTGCTGC
CGGCTCTGCGGCCTCTTCCGCGTCTTCGCCTTCGCCCTCAGACGAGTCGGATCTCCCTTTGGGCCGCCTC
CCCGCGTCGACTTTAAGACCAATGACTTACAAGGCAGCTGTAGATCTTAGCCACTTTTTAAAAGAAAAGG
GGGGACTGGAAGGGCTAATTCACTCCCAACGAAGACAAGATCTGCTTTTTGCTTGTACTGGGTCTCTCTG
GTTAGACCAGATCTGAGCCTGGGAGCTCTCTGGCTAACTAGGGAACCCACTGCTTAAGCCTCAATAAAGC
TTGCCTTGAGTGCTTCAAGTAGTGTGTGCCCGTCTGTTGTGTGACTCTGGTAACTAGAGATCCCTCAGAC
CCTTTTAGTCAGTGTGGAAAATCTCTAGCAGTACGTATAGTAGTTCATGTCATCTTATTATTCAGTATTT
ATAACTTGCAAAGAAATGAATATCAGAGAGTGAGAGGAACTTGTTTATTGCAGCTTATAATGGTTACAAA
TAAAGCAATAGCATCACAAATTTCACAAATAAAGCATTTTTTTCACTGCATTCTAGTTGTGGTTTGTCCA
AACTCATCAATGTATCTTATCATGTCTGGCTCTAGCTATCCCGCCCCTAACTCCGCCCATCCCGCCCCTA
ACTCCGCCCAGTTCCGCCCATTCTCCGCCCCATGGCTGACTAATTTTTTTTATTTATGCAGAGGCCGAGG
CCGCCTCGGCCTCTGAGCTATTCCAGAAGTAGTGAGGAGGCTTTTTTGGAGGCCTAGGGACGTACCCAAT
TCGCCCTATAGTGAGTCGTATTACGCGCGCTCACTGGCCGTCGTTTTACAACGTCGTGACTGGGAAAACC
CTGGCGTTACCCAACTTAATCGCCTTGCAGCACATCCCCCTTTCGCCAGCTGGCGTAATAGCGAAGAGGC
CCGCACCGATCGCCCTTCCCAACAGTTGCGCAGCCTGAATGGCGAATGGG
[124 nt withheld, positions 6001-6124]
C
[91 nt withheld, positions 6126-6216]
A
[49 nt withheld, positions 6218-6266]
CCTTTGACGTTGGAGTCCACGTTCTTT
[37 nt withheld, positions 6294-6330]
ACCCTATCTCGGTCTATTCTTTTGATTTATAAGGGATTTTGCCGATTTCGGCCTATTGGTTAAAAAATGA
GCTGATTTAACAAAAATTTAACGCGAATTTTAACAAAATATTAACGCTTACAATTTAGGTGGCACTTTTC
GGGGAAATGTGCGCGGAACCCCTATTTGTTTATTTTTCTAAATACATTCAAATATGTATCCGCTCATGAG
ACAATAACCCTGATAAATGCTTCAATAATATTGAAAAAGGAAGAGTATGAGTATTCAACATTTCCGTGTC
GCCCTTATTCCCTTTTTTGCGGCATTTTGCCTTCCTGTTTTTGCTCACCCAGAAACGCTGGTGAAAGTAA
AAGATGCTGAAGATCAGTTGGGTGCACGAGTGGGTTACATCGAACTGGATCTCAACAGCGGTAAGATCCT
TGAGAGTTTTCGCCCCGAAGAACGTTTTCCAATGATGAGCACTTTTAAAGTTCTGCTATGTGGCGCGGTA
TTATCCCGTATTGACGCCGGGCAAGAGCAACTCGGTCGCCGCATACACTATTCTCAGAATGACTTGGTTG
AGTACTCACCAGTCACAGAAAAGCATCTTACGGATGGCATGACAGTAAGAGAATTATGCAGTGCTGCCAT
AACCATGAGTGATAACACTGCGGCCAACTTACTTCTGACAACGATCGGAGGACCGAAGGAGCTAACCGCT
TTTTTGCACAACATGGGGGATCATGTAACTCGCCTTGATCGTTGGGAACCGGAGCTGAATGAAGCCATAC
CAAACGACGAGCGTGACACCACGATGCCTGTAGCAATGGCAACAACGTTGCGCAAACTATTAACTGGCGA
ACTACTTACTCTAGCTTCCCGGCAACAATTAATAGACTGGATGGAGGCGGATAAAGTTGCAGGACCACTT
CTGCGCTCGGCCCTTCCGGCTGGCTGGTTTATTGCTGATAAATCTGGAGCCGGTGAGCGTGGGTCTCGCG
GTATCATTGCAGCACTGGGGCCAGATGGTAAGCCCTCCCGTATCGTAGTTATCTACACGACGGGGAGTCA
GGCAACTATGGATGAACGAAATAGACAGATCGCTGAGATAGGTGCCTCACTGATTAAGCATTGGTAACTG
TCAGACCAAGTTTACTCATATATACTTTAGATTGATTTAAAACTTCATTTTTAATTTAAAAGGATCTAGG
TGAAGATCCTTTTTGATAATCTCATGACCAAAATCCCTTAACGTGAGTTTTCGTTCCACTGAGCGTCAGA
CCCCGTAGAAAAGATCAAAGGATCTTCTTGAGATCCTTTTTTTCTGCGCGTAATCTGCTGCTTGCAAACA
AAAAAACCACCGCTACCAGCGGTGGTTTGTTTGCCGGATCAAGAGCTACCAACTCTTTTTCCGAAGGTAA
CTGGCTTCAGCAGAGCGCAGATACCAAATACTGTTCTTCTAGTGTAGCCGTAGTTAGGCCACCACTTCAA
GAACTCTGTAGCACCGCCTACATACCTCGCTCTGCTAATCCTGTTACCAGTGGCTGCTGCCAGTGGCGAT
AAGTCGTGTCTTACCGGGTTGGACTCAAGACGATAGTTACCGGATAAGGCGCAGCGGTCGGGCTGAACGG
GGGGTTCGTGCACACAGCCCAGCTTGGAGCGAACGACCTACACCGAACTGAGATACCTACAGCGTGAGCT
ATGAGAAAGCGCCACGCTTCCCGAAGGGAGAAAGGCGGACAGGTATCCGGTAAGCGGCAGGGTCGGAACA
GGAGAGCGCACGAGGGAGCTTCCAGGGGGAAACGCCTGGTATCTTTATAGTCCTGTCGGGTTTCGCCACC
TCTGACTTGAGCGTCGATTTTTGTGATGCTCGTCAGGGGGGCGGAGCCTATGGAAAAACGCCAGCAACGC
GGCCTTTTTACGGTTCCTGGCCTTTTGCTGGCCTTTTGCTCACATGTTCTTTCCTGCGTTATCCCCTGAT
TCTGTGGATAACCGTATTACCGCCTTTGAGTGAGCTGATACCGCTCGCCGCAGCCGAACGACCGAGCGCA
GCGAGTCAGTGAGCGAGGAAGCGGAAGA
Features (pLannotate 1.2.2; 30 found; start..end, strand, type, name):
      1..93      +  CDS            lacI (fragment): lac repressor; lacI; The lac repressor binds to the lac operator to inhibit transcription in E. coli. This inhibition can be relieved by adding lactose or isopropyl-β-D-thiogalactopyranoside (IPTG).
    106..127     +  protein_bind   CAP binding site: CAP binding activates transcription in the presence of cAMP. E. coli catabolite activator protein
    142..172     +  promoter       lac promoter: promoter for the E. coli lac operon
    180..196     +  protein_bind   lac operator: The lac repressor binds to the lac operator to inhibit transcription in E. coli. This inhibition can be relieved by adding lactose or isopropyl-β-D-thiogalactopyranoside (IPTG). lac repressor encoded by lacI
    241..259     +  promoter       T3 promoter: promoter for bacteriophage T3 RNA polymerase
    287..513     +  promoter       RSV promoter: Rous sarcoma virus enhancer/promoter
    514..694     +  LTR            5' LTR (truncated): truncated 5' long terminal repeat (LTR) from HIV-1
    741..866     +  misc_feature   HIV-1 Ψ: packaging signal of human immunodeficiency virus type 1
    850..1213    +  CDS            HIV-1 gag (fragment): gag protein from human immunodeficiency virus 1; gag
   1359..1592    +  misc_feature   RRE: The Rev response element (RRE) of HIV-1 allows for Rev-dependent mRNA export from the nucleus to the cytoplasm.
   1969..1995    +  CDS            Rev (fragment): human immunodeficiency virus 1 (HIV-1) Rev protein; rev; enhances nuclear export of unspliced and incompletely spliced viral mRNAs
   2012..2512    +  promoter       hPGK promoter: human phosphoglycerate kinase 1 promoter
   2534..2557    +  misc_feature   MCS (fragment): pBluescript multiple cloning site
   2588..3184    +  CDS            pac: PUAC_STRAD - Protein predicted: Swiss-Prot protein existence level 4. Detoxification of puromycin. From Streptomyces alboniger.
   3251..3292    +  CDS            V5 tag: epitope tag from simian virus 5
   3296..3400    +  CDS            Ikzf1 (fragment): IKZF1_MOUSE - Also known as Ikaros, Lyf1, Zfpn1a1, Znfn1a1. Experimental evidence at protein level: Swiss-Prot protein existence level 1. Transcription regulator of hematopoietic cell differentiation. Binds gamma-satellite DNA. Binds with higher affinity to gamma satellite A. Plays a role in the development of lymphocytes, B- and T-cells. Binds and activates the enhancer (delta-A element) of the CD3-delta gene. Repressor of the TDT (terminal deoxynucleotidyltransferase) gene during thymocyte differentiation. Regulates transcription through association with both HDAC-dependent and HDAC-independ
   3536..4249    +  CDS            EGFP: EGFP is a basic (constitutively fluorescent) green fluorescent protein published in 1996, derived from Aequorea victoria. It is reported to be a rapidly-maturing weak dimer with moderate acid sensitivity.
   4331..4448    +  misc_feature   cPPT/CTS: central polypurine tract and central termination sequence of HIV-1
   4492..4511    +  intron         EF-1α intron A (fragment): truncated intron upstream of the start codon of human EF-1α
   4527..5115    +  misc_feature   WPRE: woodchuck hepatitis virus posttranscriptional regulatory element
   5166..5185    +  misc_feature   cPPT/CTS (fragment): central polypurine tract and central termination sequence of HIV-1
   5187..5420    +  LTR            3' LTR (ΔU3): self-inactivating 3' long terminal repeat (LTR) from HIV-1
   5498..5619    +  polyA_signal   SV40 poly(A) signal: SV40 polyadenylation signal
   5659..5794    +  rep_origin     SV40 ori: SV40 origin of replication
   5815..5833    -  promoter       T7 promoter: promoter for bacteriophage T7 RNA polymerase
   5841..5996    +  CDS            lacZα (fragment): LacZα fragment of β-galactosidase; lacZ fragment
   6001..6429    +  rep_origin     f1 ori (sequence partly withheld): f1 bacteriophage origin of replication; arrow indicates direction of (+) strand synthesis
   6482..6586    +  promoter       AmpR promoter: bla
   6587..7447    +  CDS            AmpR: β-lactamase; bla; confers resistance to ampicillin, carbenicillin, and related antibiotics
   7618..8206    +  rep_origin     ori: high-copy-number ColE1/pMB1/pBR322/pUC origin of replication
