[The description below was written by a language model from this plasmid's Addgene catalogue record and pLannotate feature annotations shown in this document.]
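Description:
PGK-IKZF3-NTERM-GFP is an 8.4 kb third-generation-style, self-inactivating lentiviral transfer plasmid for expressing a GFP reporter fused at its N-terminus to an IKZF3-derived minidegron. It is propagated in E. coli as a high-copy plasmid through a ColE1/pUC-type origin with ampicillin selection (AmpR), and it also carries an f1 origin and an SV40 origin. The viral framework consists of an RSV promoter driving a truncated HIV-1 5' LTR, the Ψ packaging signal with a gag fragment, the RRE for Rev-dependent export of the genomic RNA, a cPPT/CTS element, WPRE to enhance transcript expression, and a ΔU3 3' LTR followed by an SV40 polyadenylation signal.

The only annotated internal promoter is human PGK. It sits upstream of the puromycin N-acetyltransferase gene (pac), which is followed in the same orientation by a V5 epitope tag, a short zinc-finger segment and EGFP. The annotation software labels that segment as an Ikzf1 fragment, presumably because of homology within the Ikaros family, whereas the catalogue record identifies it as the IKZF3 minidegron. The arrangement suggests that puromycin resistance and the V5-degron-GFP fusion are produced from a single PGK-driven transcript, but no linking element such as a 2A peptide or IRES is annotated between them, so the record does not establish how they are coupled.

BamHI and EcoRI sites flank GFP and are preserved, so the reporter can be replaced with a gene of interest to create an N-terminally degron-tagged protein. The plasmid comes from a systematic comparison of conditional degron tag technologies for target validation, where the GFP fusion serves as a fluorescent readout of induced degradation in stably transduced, puromycin-selected mammalian cells.
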