Addgene plasmid #185774: PGK-IKZF3-NTERM-GFP
Purpose: Degron-GFP fusion plasmid with restriction sites BamH1 and EcoR1 around GFP for subcloning
Depositing lab: Alessandra Ianari & William Sellers. Depositing organization: Broad Institute. Publication: Systematic profiling of conditional degron tag technologies for target validation studies. Bondeson DP, Mullin-Bernstein Z, Oliver S, Skipper TA, Atack TC, Bick N, Ching M, Guirguis AA, Kwon J, Langan C, Millson D, Paolella BR, Tran K, Wie SJ, Vazquez F, Tothova Z, Golub TR, Sellers WR, Ianari A. Nat Commun. 2022 Sep 20;13(1):5495. doi: 10.1038/s41467-022-33246-4. PubMed 36127368.
Backbone
  Vector backbone: PGK-IKZF3-NTERM
  Vector type: Lentiviral
  Selectable markers: Puromycin
Growth in bacteria
  Bacterial resistance: Ampicillin, 100 μg/mL
  Growth temperature: 30°C
  Growth strain: NEB Stable
  Copy number: High Copy
Gene/Insert
  Gene/Insert name: GFP
  Species: Other
  Insert size (bp): 730
  Mutation: none
  Promoter: PGK
  Tag / fusion protein: V5, IKZF3 minidegron (N terminal on insert)
  Cloning method: Restriction Enzyme; 5′ cloning site BamH1 (not destroyed); 3′ cloning site EcoR1 (not destroyed)
Terms and licenses: Academic/Nonprofit Terms; Industry Terms: Not Available to Industry
How to cite: PGK-IKZF3-NTERM-GFP was a gift from Alessandra Ianari & William Sellers (Addgene plasmid # 185774 ; http://n2t.net/addgene:185774 ; RRID:Addgene_185774)
